>Addgene plasmid #189896 | p663-UBC-miniTurbo-V5-PAK5_IDG-K | addgene full sequence | sequence record 374471 | Addgene NGS Result
AGGTGGCACTTTTCGGGGAAATGTGCGCGGAACCCCTATTTGTTTATTTTTCTAAATACATTCAAATATG
TATCCGCTCATGAGACAATAACCCTGATAAATGCTTCAATAATATTGAAAAAGGAAGAGTATGAGTATTC
AACATTTCCGTGTCGCCCTTATTCCCTTTTTTGCGGCATTTTGCCTTCCTGTTTTTGCTCACCCAGAAAC
GCTGGTGAAAGTAAAAGATGCTGAAGATCAGTTGGGTGCACGAGTGGGTTACATCGAACTGGATCTCAAC
AGCGGTAAGATCCTTGAGAGTTTTCGCCCCGAAGAACGTTTTCCAATGATGAGCACTTTTAAAGTTCTGC
TATGTGGCGCGGTATTATCCCGTATTGACGCCGGGCAAGAGCAACTCGGTCGCCGCATACACTATTCTCA
GAATGACTTGGTTGAGTACTCACCAGTCACAGAAAAGCATCTTACGGATGGCATGACAGTAAGAGAATTA
TGCAGTGCTGCCATAACCATGAGTGATAACACTGCGGCCAACTTACTTCTGACAACGATCGGAGGACCGA
AGGAGCTAACCGCTTTTTTGCACAACATGGGGGATCATGTAACTCGCCTTGATCGTTGGGAACCGGAGCT
GAATGAAGCCATACCAAACGACGAGCGTGACACCACGATGCCTGTAGCAATGGCAACAACGTTGCGCAAA
CTATTAACTGGCGAACTACTTACTCTAGCTTCCCGGCAACAATTAATAGACTGGATGGAGGCGGATAAAG
TTGCAGGACCACTTCTGCGCTCGGCCCTTCCGGCTGGCTGGTTTATTGCTGATAAATCTGGAGCCGGTGA
GCGTGGGTCTCGCGGTATCATTGCAGCACTGGGGCCAGATGGTAAGCCCTCCCGTATCGTAGTTATCTAC
ACGACGGGGAGTCAGGCAACTATGGATGAACGAAATAGACAGATCGCTGAGATAGGTGCCTCACTGATTA
AGCATTGGTAACTGTCAGACCAAGTTTACTCATATATACTTTAGATTGATTTAAAACTTCATTTTTAATT
TAAAAGGATCTAGGTGAAGATCCTTTTTGATAATCTCATGACCAAAATCCCTTAACGTGAGTTTTCGTTC
CACTGAGCGTCAGACCCCGTAGAAAAGATCAAAGGATCTTCTTGAGATCCTTTTTTTCTGCGCGTAATCT
GCTGCTTGCAAACAAAAAAACCACCGCTACCAGCGGTGGTTTGTTTGCCGGATCAAGAGCTACCAACTCT
TTTTCCGAAGGTAACTGGCTTCAGCAGAGCGCAGATACCAAATACTGTTCTTCTAGTGTAGCCGTAGTTA
GGCCACCACTTCAAGAACTCTGTAGCACCGCCTACATACCTCGCTCTGCTAATCCTGTTACCAGTGGCTG
CTGCCAGTGGCGATAAGTCGTGTCTTACCGGGTTGGACTCAAGACGATAGTTACCGGATAAGGCGCAGCG
GTCGGGCTGAACGGGGGGTTCGTGCACACAGCCCAGCTTGGAGCGAACGACCTACACCGAACTGAGATAC
CTACAGCGTGAGCTATGAGAAAGCGCCACGCTTCCCGAAGGGAGAAAGGCGGACAGGTATCCGGTAAGCG
GCAGGGTCGGAACAGGAGAGCGCACGAGGGAGCTTCCAGGGGGAAACGCCTGGTATCTTTATAGTCCTGT
CGGGTTTCGCCACCTCTGACTTGAGCGTCGATTTTTGTGATGCTCGTCAGGGGGGCGGAGCCTATGGAAA
AACGCCAGCAACGCGGCCTTTTTACGGTTCCTGGCCTTTTGCTGGCCTTTTGCTCACATGTTCTTTCCTG
CGTTATCCCCTGATTCTGTGGATAACCGTATTACCGCCTTTGAGTGAGCTGATACCGCTCGCCGCAGCCG
AACGACCGAGCGCAGCGAGTCAGTGAGCGAGGAAGCGGAAGAGCGCCCAATACGCAAACCGCCTCTCCCC
GCGCGTTGGCCGATTCATTAATGCAGCTGGCACGACAGGTTTCCCGACTGGAAAGCGGGCAGTGAGCGCA
ACGCAATTAATGTGAGTTAGCTCACTCATTAGGCACCCCAGGCTTTACACTTTATGCTTCCGGCTCGTAT
GTTGTGTGGAATTGTGAGCGGATAACAATTTCACACAGGAAACAGCTATGACCATGATTACGCCAAGCGC
GCAATTAACCCTCACTAAAGGGAACAAAAGCTGGAGCTGCAAGCTTAATGTAGTCTTATGCAATACTCTT
GTAGTCTTGCAACATGGTAACGATGAGTTAGCAACATGCCTTACAAGGAGAGAAAAAGCACCGTGCATGC
CGATTGGTGGAAGTAAGGTGGTACGATCGTGCCTTATTAGGAAGGCAACAGACGGGTCTGACATGGATTG
GACGAACCACTGAATTGCCGCATTGCAGAGATATTGTATTTAAGTGCCTAGCTCGATACATAAACGGGTC
TCTCTGGTTAGACCAGATCTGAGCCTGGGAGCTCTCTGGCTAACTAGGGAACCCACTGCTTAAGCCTCAA
TAAAGCTTGCCTTGAGTGCTTCAAGTAGTGTGTGCCCGTCTGTTGTGTGACTCTGGTAACTAGAGATCCC
TCAGACCCTTTTAGTCAGTGTGGAAAATCTCTAGCAGTGGCGCCCGAACAGGGACTTGAAAGCGAAAGGG
AAACCAGAGGAGCTCTCTCGACGCAGGACTCGGCTTGCTGAAGCGCGCACGGCAAGAGGCGAGGGGCGGC
GACTGGTGAGTACGCCAAAAATTTTGACTAGCGGAGGCTAGAAGGAGAGAGATGGGTGCGAGAGCGTCAG
TATTAAGCGGGGGAGAATTAGATCGCGATGGGAAAAAATTCGGTTAAGGCCAGGGGGAAAGAAAAAATAT
AAATTAAAACATATAGTATGGGCAAGCAGGGAGCTAGAACGATTCGCAGTTAATCCTGGCCTGTTAGAAA
CATCAGAAGGCTGTAGACAAATACTGGGACAGCTACAACCATCCCTTCAGACAGGATCAGAAGAACTTAG
ATCATTATATAATACAGTAGCAACCCTCTATTGTGTGCATCAAAGGATAGAGATAAAAGACACCAAGGAA
GCTTTAGACAAGATAGAGGAAGAGCAAAACAAAAGTAAGACCACCGCACAGCAAGCGGCCGCTGATCTTC
AGACCTGGAGGAGGAGATATGAGGGACAATTGGAGAAGTGAATTATATAAATATAAAGTAGTAAAAATTG
AACCATTAGGAGTAGCACCCACCAAGGCAAAGAGAAGAGTGGTGCAGAGAGAAAAAAGAGCAGTGGGAAT
AGGAGCTTTGTTCCTTGGGTTCTTGGGAGCAGCAGGAAGCACTATGGGCGCAGCGTCAATGACGCTGACG
GTACAGGCCAGACAATTATTGTCTGGTATAGTGCAGCAGCAGAACAATTTGCTGAGGGCTATTGAGGCGC
AACAGCATCTGTTGCAACTCACAGTCTGGGGCATCAAGCAGCTCCAGGCAAGAATCCTGGCTGTGGAAAG
ATACCTAAAGGATCAACAGCTCCTGGGGATTTGGGGTTGCTCTGGAAAACTCATTTGCACCACTGCTGTG
CCTTGGAATGCTAGTTGGAGTAATAAATCTCTGGAACAGATTTGGAATCACACGACCTGGATGGAGTGGG
ACAGAGAAATTAACAATTACACAAGCTTAATACACTCCTTAATTGAAGAATCGCAAAACCAGCAAGAAAA
GAATGAACAAGAATTATTGGAATTAGATAAATGGGCAAGTTTGTGGAATTGGTTTAACATAACAAATTGG
CTGTGGTATATAAAATTATTCATAATGATAGTAGGAGGCTTGGTAGGTTTAAGAATAGTTTTTGCTGTAC
TTTCTATAGTGAATAGAGTTAGGCAGGGATATTCACCATTATCGTTTCAGACCCACCTCCCAACCCCGAG
GGGACCCGACAGGCCCGAAGGAATAGAAGAAGAAGGTGGAGAGAGAGACAGAGACAGATCCATTCGATTA
GTGAACGGATCTCGACGGTATCGGTTAACTTTTAAAAGAAAAGGGGGGATTGGGGGGTACAGTGCAGGGG
AAAGAATAGTAGACATAATAGCAACAGACATACAAACTAAAGAATTACAAAAACAAATTACAAAATTCAA
AATTTTATCGTCCAGTGTGGTGGAATTCTGCAGATATCACAACTTTGTATAGAAAAGTTGGCCTCCGCGC
CGGGTTTTGGCGCCTCCCGCGGGCGCCCCCCTCCTCACGGCGAGCGCTGCCACGTCAGACGAAGGGCGCA
GCGAGCGTCCTGATCCTTCCGCCCGGACGCTCAGGACAGCGGCCCGCTGCTCATAAGACTCGGCCTTAGA
ACCCCAGTATCAGCAGAAGGACATTTTAGGACGGGACTTGGGTGACTCTAGGGCACTGGTTTTCTTTCCA
GAGAGCGGAACAGGCGAGGAAAAGTAGTCCCTTCTCGGCGATTCTGCGGAGGGATCTCCGTGGGGCGGTG
AACGCCGATGATTATATAAGGACGCGCCGGGTGTGGCACAGCTAGTTCCGTCGCAGCCGGGATTTGGGTC
GCGGTTCTTGTTTGTGGATCGCTGTGATCGTCACTTGGTGAGTAGCGGGCTGCTGGGCTGGCCGGGGCTT
TCGTGGCCGCCGGGCCGCTCGGTGGGACGGAAGCGTGTGGAGAGACCGCCAAGGGCTGTAGTCTGGGTCC
GCGAGCAAGGTTGCCCTGAACTGGGGGTTGGGGGGAGCGCAGCAAAATGGCGGCTGTTCCCGAGTCTTGA
ATGGAAGACGCTTGTGAGGCGGGCTGTGAGGTCGTTGAAACAAGGTGGGGGGCATGGTGGGCGGCAAGAA
CCCAAGGTCTTGAGGCCTTCGCTAATGCGGGAAAGCTCTTATTCGGGTGAGATGGGCTGGGGCACCATCT
GGGGACCCTGACGTGAAGTTTGTCACTGACTGGAGAACTCGGTTTGTCGTCTGTTGCGGGGGCGGCAGTT
ATGGCGGTGCCGTTGGGCAGTGCACCCGTACCTTTGGGAGCGCGCGCCCTCGTCGTGTCGTGACGTCACC
CGTTCTGTTGGCTTATAATGCAGGGTGGGGCCACCTGCCGGTAGGTGTGCGGTAGGCTTTTCTCCGTCGC
AGGACGCAGGGTTCGGGCCTAGGGTAGGCTCTCCTGAATCGACAGGCGCCGGACCTCTGGTGAGGGGAGG
GATAAGTGAGGCGTCAGTTTCTTTGGTCGGTTTTATGTACCTATCTTCTTAAGTAGCTGAAGCTCCGGTT
TTGAACTATGCGCTCGGGGTTGGCGAGTGTGTTTTGTGAAGTTTTTTAGGCACCTTTTGAAATGTAATCA
TTTGGGTCAATATGTAATTTTCAGTGTTAGACTAGTAAATTGTCCGCTAAATTCTGGCCGTTTTTGGCTT
TTTTGTTAGACGGCCAACTTTTGTATACAAAGTGGGCCACCATGGGAATCCCGCTGCTGAACGCTAAACA
GATTCTGGGACAGCTGGACGGCGGGAGCGTGGCAGTCCTGCCTGTGGTCGACTCCACCAATCAGTACCTG
CTGGATCGAATCGGCGAGCTGAAGAGTGGGGATGCTTGCATTGCAGAATATCAGCAGGCAGGGAGAGGAA
GCAGAGGGAGGAAATGGTTCTCTCCTTTTGGAGCTAACCTGTACCTGAGTATGTTTTGGCGCCTGAAGCG
GGGACCAGCAGCAATCGGCCTGGGCCCGGTCATCGGAATTGTCATGGCAGAAGCGCTGCGAAAGCTGGGA
GCAGACAAGGTGCGAGTCAAATGGCCCAATGACCTGTATCTGCAGGATAGAAAGCTGGCAGGCATCCTGG
TGGAGCTGGCCGGAATAACAGGCGATGCTGCACAGATCGTCATTGGCGCCGGGATTAACGTGGCTATGAG
GCGCGTGGAGGAAAGCGTGGTCAATCAGGGCTGGATCACACTGCAGGAAGCAGGGATTAACCTGGACAGG
AATACTCTGGCCGCTATGCTGATCCGAGAGCTGCGGGCAGCCCTGGAACTGTTCGAGCAGGAAGGCCTGG
CTCCATATCTGTCACGGTGGGAGAAGCTGGATAACTTCATCAATAGACCCGTGAAGCTGATCATTGGGGA
CAAAGAGATTTTCGGGATTAGCCGGGGGATTGATAAACAGGGAGCCCTGCTGCTGGAACAGGACGGAGTT
ATCAAACCCTGGATGGGCGGAGAAATCAGTCTGCGGTCTGCCGAAAAGGCTAGCGGCAAGCCCATCCCCA
ACCCCCTGCTGGGCCTGGACAGCACCACAAGTTTGTACAAAAAAGCAGGCTTAGCCACCATGTTTGGGAA
GAAAAAGAAAAAGATTGAAATATCTGGCCCGTCCAACTTTGAACACAGGGTTCATACTGGGTTTGATCCA
CAAGAGCAGAAGTTTACCGGCCTTCCCCAGCAGTGGCACAGCCTGTTAGCAGATACGGCCAACAGGCCAA
AGCCTATGGTGGACCCTTCATGCATCACACCCATCCAGCTGGCTCCTATGAAGACAATCGTTAGAGGAAA
CAAACCCTGCAAGGAAACCTCCATCAACGGCCTGCTAGAGGATTTTGACAACATCTCGGTGACTCGCTCC
AACTCCCTAAGGAAAGAAAGCCCACCCACCCCAGATCAGGGAGCCTCCAGCCACGGTCCAGGCCACGCGG
AAGAAAATGGCTTCATCACCTTCTCCCAGTATTCCAGCGAATCCGATACTACTGCTGACTACACGACCGA
AAAGTACAGGGAGAAGAGTCTCTATGGAGATGATCTGGATCCGTATTATAGAGGCAGCCACGCAGCCAAG
CAAAATGGGCACGTAATGAAAATGAAGCACGGGGAGGCCTACTATTCTGAGGTGAAGCCTTTGAAATCCG
ATTTTGCCAGATTTTCTGCCGATTATCACTCACATTTGGACTCACTGAGCAAACCAAGTGAATACAGTGA
CCTCAAGTGGGAGTATCAGAGAGCCTCGAGTAGCTCCCCTCTGGATTATTCATTCCAATTCACACCTTCT
AGAACTGCAGGGACCAGCGGGTGCTCCAAGGAGAGCCTGGCGTACAGTGAAAGTGAATGGGGACCCAGCC
TGGATGACTATGACAGGAGGCCAAAGTCTTCGTACCTGAATCAGACAAGCCCTCAGCCCACCATGCGGCA
GAGGTCCAGGTCAGGCTCGGGACTCCAGGAACCGATGATGCCATTTGGAGCAAGTGCATTTAAAACCCAT
CCCCAAGGACACTCCTACAACTCCTACACCTACCCTCGCTTGTCCGAGCCCACAATGTGCATTCCAAAGG
TGGATTACGATCGAGCACAGATGGTCCTCAGCCCTCCACTGTCAGGGTCTGACACCTACCCCAGGGGCCC
TGCCAAACTACCTCAAAGTCAAAGCAAATCGGGCTATTCCTCAAGCAGTCACCAGTACCCGTCTGGGTAC
CACAAAGCCACCTTGTACCATCACCCCTCCCTGCAGAGCAGTTCGCAGTACATCTCCACGGCTTCCTACC
TGAGCTCCCTCAGCCTCTCATCCAGCACCTACCCGCCGCCCAGCTGGGGCTCCTCCTCCGACCAGCAGCC
CTCCAGGGTGTCCCATGAACAGTTTCGGGCGGCCCTGCAGCTGGTGGTCAGCCCAGGAGACCCCAGGGAA
TACTTGGCCAACTTTATCAAAATCGGGGAAGGCTCAACCGGCATCGTATGCATCGCCACCGAGAAACACA
CAGGGAAACAAGTTGCAGTGAAGAAAATGGACCTCCGGAAGCAACAGAGACGAGAACTGCTTTTCAATGA
GGTCGTGATCATGCGGGATTACCACCATGACAATGTGGTTGACATGTACAGCAGCTACCTTGTCGGCGAT
GAGCTCTGGGTGGTCATGGAGTTTCTAGAAGGTGGTGCCTTGACAGACATTGTGACTCACACCAGAATGA
ATGAAGAACAGATAGCTACTGTCTGCCTGTCAGTTCTGAGAGCTCTCTCCTACCTTCATAACCAAGGAGT
GATTCACAGGGACATAAAAAGTGACTCCATCCTCCTGACAAGCGATGGCCGGATAAAGTTGTCTGATTTT
GGTTTCTGTGCTCAAGTTTCCAAAGAGGTGCCGAAGAGGAAATCATTGGTTGGCACTCCCTACTGGATGG
CCCCTGAGGTGATTTCTAGGCTACCTTATGGGACAGAGGTGGACATCTGGTCCCTCGGGATCATGGTGAT
AGAAATGATTGATGGCGAGCCCCCCTACTTCAATGAGCCTCCCCTCCAGGCGATGCGGAGGATCCGGGAC
AGTTTACCTCCAAGAGTGAAGGACCTACACAAGGTTTCTTCAGTGCTCCGGGGATTCCTAGACTTGATGT
TGGTGAGGGAGCCCTCTCAGAGAGCAACAGCCCAGGAACTCCTCGGACATCCATTCTTAAAACTAGCAGG
TCCACCGTCTTGCATCGTCCCCCTCATGAGACAATACAGGCATCACTAAAACCCAGCTTTCTTGTACAAA
GTGGTGATATCCAGCACAGTGGCGGCCGCTCGACAATCAACCTCTGGATTACAAAATTTGTGAAAGATTG
ACTGGTATTCTTAACTATGTTGCTCCTTTTACGCTATGTGGATACGCTGCTTTAATGCCTTTGTATCATG
CTATTGCTTCCCGTATGGCTTTCATTTTCTCCTCCTTGTATAAATCCTGGTTGCTGTCTCTTTATGAGGA
GTTGTGGCCCGTTGTCAGGCAACGTGGCGTGGTGTGCACTGTGTTTGCTGACGCAACCCCCACTGGTTGG
GGCATTGCCACCACCTGTCAGCTCCTTTCCGGGACTTTCGCTTTCCCCCTCCCTATTGCCACGGCGGAAC
TCATCGCCGCCTGCCTTGCCCGCTGCTGGACAGGGGCTCGGCTGTTGGGCACTGACAATTCCGTGGTGTT
GTCGGGGAAGCTGACGTCCTTTCCATGGCTGCTCGCCTGTGTTGCCACCTGGATTCTGCGCGGGACGTCC
TTCTGCTACGTCCCTTCGGCCCTCAATCCAGCGGACCTTCCTTCCCGCGGCCTGCTGCCGGCTCTGCGGC
CTCTTCCGCGTCTTCGCCTTCGCCCTCAGACGAGTCGGATCTCCCTTTGGGCCGCCTCCCCGCCTGGAAT
TCTACCGGGTAGGGGAGGCGCTTTTCCCAAGGCAGTCTGGAGCATGCGCTTTAGCAGCCCCGCTGGGCAC
TTGGCGCTACACAAGTGGCCTCTGGCCTCGCACACATTCCACATCCACCGGTAGGCGCCAACCGGCTCCG
TTCTTTGGTGGCCCCTTCGCGCCACCTTCTACTCCTCCCCTAGTCAGGAAGTTCCCCCCCGCCCCGCAGC
TCGCGTCGTGCAGGACGTGACAAATGGAAGTAGCACGTCTCACTAGTCTCGTGCAGATGGACAGCACCGC
TGAGCAATGGAAGCGGGTAGGCCTTTGGGGCAGCGGCCAATAGCAGCTTTGCTCCTTCGCTTTCTGGGCT
CAGAGGCTGGGAAGGGGTGGGTCCGGGGGCGGGCTCAGGGGCGGGCTCAGGGGCGGGGCGGGCGCCCGAA
GGTCCTCCGGAGGCCCGGCATTCTGCACGCTTCAAAAGCGCACGTCTGCCGCGCTGTTCTCCTCTTCCTC
ATCTCCGGGCCTTTCGACCTGCAGCCCAAGCTTACCATGACCGAGTACAAGCCCACGGTGCGCCTCGCCA
CCCGCGACGACGTCCCCAGGGCCGTACGCACCCTCGCCGCCGCGTTCGCCGACTACCCCGCCACGCGCCA
CACCGTCGATCCGGACCGCCACATCGAGCGGGTCACCGAGCTGCAAGAACTCTTCCTCACGCGCGTCGGG
CTCGACATCGGCAAGGTGTGGGTCGCGGACGACGGCGCCGCGGTGGCGGTCTGGACCACGCCGGAGAGCG
TCGAAGCGGGGGCGGTGTTCGCCGAGATCGGCCCGCGCATGGCCGAGTTGAGCGGTTCCCGGCTGGCCGC
GCAGCAACAGATGGAAGGCCTCCTGGCGCCGCACCGGCCCAAGGAGCCCGCGTGGTTCCTGGCCACCGTC
GGCGTCTCGCCCGACCACCAGGGCAAGGGTCTGGGCAGCGCCGTCGTGCTCCCCGGAGTGGAGGCGGCCG
AGCGCGCCGGGGTGCCCGCCTTCCTGGAGACCTCCGCGCCCCGCAACCTCCCCTTCTACGAGCGGCTCGG
CTTCACCGTCACCGCCGACGTCGAGGTGCCCGAAGGACCGCGCACCTGGTGCATGACCCGCAAGCCCGGT
GCCTGACGCCCGCCCCACGACCCGCAGCGCCCGACCGAAAGGAGCGCACGACCCCATGCATCTCGAGGGC
CCGGTACCTTTAAGACCAATGACTTACAAGGCAGCTGTAGATCTTAGCCACTTTTTAAAAGAAAAGGGGG
GACTGGAAGGGCTAGCTCACTCCCAACGAAGACAAGATCTGCTTTTTGCTTGTACTGGGTCTCTCTGGTT
AGACCAGATCTGAGCCTGGGAGCTCTCTGGCTAACTAGGGAACCCACTGCTTAAGCCTCAATAAAGCTTG
CCTTGAGTGCTTCAAGTAGTGTGTGCCCGTCTGTTGTGTGACTCTGGTAACTAGAGATCCCTCAGACCCT
TTTAGTCAGTGTGGAAAATCTCTAGCAGTAGTAGTTCATGTCATCTTATTATTCAGTATTTATAACTTGC
AAAGAAATGAATATCAGAGAGTGAGAGGAACTTGTTTATTGCAGCTTATAATGGTTACAAATAAAGCAAT
AGCATCACAAATTTCACAAATAAAGCATTTTTTTCACTGCATTCTAGTTGTGGTTTGTCCAAACTCATCA
ATGTATCTTATCATGTCTGGCTCTAGCTATCCCGCCCCTAACTCCGCCCATCCCGCCCCTAACTCCGCCC
AGTTCCGCCCATTCTCCGCCCCATGGCTGACTAATTTTTTTTATTTATGCAGAGGCCGAGGCCGCCTCGG
CCTCTGAGCTATTCCAGAAGTAGTGAGGAGGCTTTTTTGGAGGCCTAGGGACGTACCCAATTCGCCCTAT
AGTGAGTCGTATTACGCGCGCTCACTGGCCGTCGTTTTACAACGTCGTGACTGGGAAAACCCTGGCGTTA
CCCAACTTAATCGCCTTGCAGCACATCCCCCTTTCGCCAGCTGGCGTAATAGCGAAGAGGCCCGCACCGA
TCGCCCTTCCCAACAGTTGCGCAGCCTGAATGGCGAATGGG
[124 nt withheld, positions 11172-11295]
C
[91 nt withheld, positions 11297-11387]
A
[49 nt withheld, positions 11389-11437]
CCTTTGACGTTGGAGTCCACGTTCTTT
[37 nt withheld, positions 11465-11501]
ACCCTATCTCGGTCTATTCTTTTGATTTATAAGGGATTTTGCCGATTTCGGCCTATTGGTTAAAAAATGA
GCTGATTTAACAAAAATTTAACGCGAATTTTAACAAAATATTAACGCTTACAATTT
Features (pLannotate 1.2.2; 32 found; start..end, strand, type, name):
     26..130     +  promoter       AmpR promoter: bla
    131..991     +  CDS            AmpR: β-lactamase; bla; confers resistance to ampicillin, carbenicillin, and related antibiotics
   1162..1750    +  rep_origin     ori: high-copy-number ColE1/pMB1/pBR322/pUC origin of replication
   1933..2025    +  CDS            lacI (fragment): lac repressor; lacI; The lac repressor binds to the lac operator to inhibit transcription in E. coli. This inhibition can be relieved by adding lactose or isopropyl-β-D-thiogalactopyranoside (IPTG).
   2038..2059    +  protein_bind   CAP binding site: CAP binding activates transcription in the presence of cAMP. E. coli catabolite activator protein
   2074..2104    +  promoter       lac promoter: promoter for the E. coli lac operon
   2108..2130    +  protein_bind   lac operator (fragment): The lac repressor binds to the lac operator to inhibit transcription in E. coli. This inhibition can be relieved by adding lactose or isopropyl-β-D-thiogalactopyranoside (IPTG). lac repressor encoded by lacI
   2173..2191    +  promoter       T3 promoter: promoter for bacteriophage T3 RNA polymerase
   2219..2445    +  promoter       RSV promoter: Rous sarcoma virus enhancer/promoter
   2446..2626    +  LTR            5' LTR (truncated): truncated 5' long terminal repeat (LTR) from HIV-1
   2673..2798    +  misc_feature   HIV-1 Ψ: packaging signal of human immunodeficiency virus type 1
   2782..3145    +  CDS            HIV-1 gag (fragment): gag protein from human immunodeficiency virus 1; gag
   3291..3524    +  misc_feature   RRE: The Rev response element (RRE) of HIV-1 allows for Rev-dependent mRNA export from the nucleus to the cytoplasm.
   3901..4001    +  CDS            Rev (fragment): human immunodeficiency virus 1 (HIV-1) Rev protein; rev; enhances nuclear export of unspliced and incompletely spliced viral mRNAs
   4020..4136    +  misc_feature   cPPT/CTS: central polypurine tract and central termination sequence of HIV-1
   4170..4190    +  protein_bind   attB4: mutant version of attB; core recombination site for the Gateway® BP reaction BP Clonase™
   4190..5401    +  promoter       UbC promoter: human ubiquitin C promoter
   5405..5423    -  protein_bind   attB5 (fragment): mutant version of attB; core recombination site for the Gateway® BP reaction BP Clonase™
   5438..6208    +  CDS            miniTurbo: N-terminally truncated mutant of the E. coli biotin ligase BioID engineered for improved catalytic efficiency (Branon et al., 2018)
   6257..6281    +  protein_bind   attB1: mutant version of attB; recombination site for the Gateway® BP reaction BP Clonase™
   6290..8446    +  CDS            PAK5: PAK5_HUMAN - Also known as KIAA1264, PAK7. Experimental evidence at protein level: Swiss-Prot protein existence level 1. Serine/threonine protein kinase that plays a role in a variety of different signaling pathways including cytoskeleton regulation, cell migration, proliferation or cell survival. Activation by various effectors including growth factor receptors or active CDC42 and RAC1 results in a conformational change and a subsequent autophosphorylation on several serine and/or threonine residues. Phosphorylates the proto-oncogene RAF1 and stimulates its kinase activity. Promotes cell surv
   8451..8475    -  protein_bind   attB2: mutant version of attB; recombination site for the Gateway® BP reaction BP Clonase™
   8505..9093    +  misc_feature   WPRE: woodchuck hepatitis virus posttranscriptional regulatory element
   9107..9606    +  promoter       PGK promoter: mouse phosphoglycerate kinase 1 promoter
   9627..10226   +  CDS            PuroR: puromycin N-acetyltransferase; pac from Streptomyces alboniger; confers resistance to puromycin
  10294..10431   +  CDS            nef (fragment): NEF_HV1LA - Experimental evidence at protein level: Swiss-Prot protein existence level 1. Extracellular Nef protein targets CD4(+) T-lymphocytes for apoptosis by interacting with CXCR4 surface receptors. From Human immunodeficiency virus type 1 group M subtype B (isolate Lai) (HIV-1).
  10417..10597   +  LTR            5' LTR (truncated): truncated 5' long terminal repeat (LTR) from HIV-1
  10669..10790   +  polyA_signal   SV40 poly(A) signal: SV40 polyadenylation signal
  10830..10965   +  rep_origin     SV40 ori: SV40 origin of replication
  10986..11004   -  promoter       T7 promoter: promoter for bacteriophage T7 RNA polymerase
  11012..11167   +  CDS            lacZα (fragment): LacZα fragment of β-galactosidase; lacZ fragment
  11172..11600   +  rep_origin     f1 ori (sequence partly withheld): f1 bacteriophage origin of replication; arrow indicates direction of (+) strand synthesis
