[The description below was written by a language model from this plasmid's Addgene catalogue record and pLannotate feature annotations shown in this document.]
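Description:
p663-UBC-miniTurbo-V5-PAK5_IDG-K is a lentiviral mammalian expression clone built on the pDest663 Gateway destination backbone; the sequenced plasmid is 11,627 nt. It is propagated in E. coli under ampicillin selection (AmpR). The feature table annotates a ColE1/pUC-type origin, although the catalogue lists the plasmid as low copy. An f1 ori, an SV40 ori and remnants of a lac/lacZα cloning region are also present. The viral portion has a third-generation-style layout. An RSV promoter drives a truncated HIV-1 5' LTR, followed by the Ψ packaging signal with a gag fragment, the RRE for Rev-dependent export of the genomic RNA, and the cPPT/CTS. A truncated LTR and an SV40 poly(A) signal close the downstream end.

Between the LTRs, multisite Gateway recombination has assembled the payload, leaving attB4, attB5, attB1 and attB2 scars at the junctions. The human ubiquitin C promoter drives miniTurbo, an engineered, N-terminally truncated E. coli biotin ligase, fused upstream of human PAK5 (also known as PAK7), a serine/threonine kinase. The catalogue states that a V5 epitope lies between miniTurbo and PAK5. The feature table does not annotate V5 separately, though there is a short unannotated gap before attB1. A WPRE follows the ORF to enhance transcript expression. A separate mouse PGK promoter–PuroR cassette allows puromycin selection of transduced cells.

The construct was made within the Illuminating the Druggable Genome program's effort on understudied kinases. It is intended for stable expression of the miniTurbo-tagged kinase, so that nearby proteins are biotinylated and then identified by proteomics to map protein-proximity networks. According to the depositor, the inserts were checked by restriction digestion and partial sequencing.
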