Addgene plasmid #189896: p663-UBC-miniTurbo-V5-PAK5_IDG-K
Purpose: Gateway destination clone of PAK5 (human) tagged with N-terminal miniTurbo-V5 for generating protein-proximity networks using proximity-dependent biotinylation proteomics
Depositing lab: Ben Major. Depositing organization: Washington University in Saint Louis.
Backbone
  Vector backbone: pDest663
  Backbone manufacturer: PEL
  Backbone size w/o insert (bp): 9019
  Vector type: Mammalian Expression, Lentiviral ; Gateway Destination
  Selectable markers: Puromycin
Growth in bacteria
  Bacterial resistance: Ampicillin, 100 μg/mL
  Growth temperature: 30°C
  Growth strain: DH10B
  Copy number: Low Copy
Gene/Insert
  Gene/Insert name: PAK5 (alt names: miniTurbo-V5-PAK5; miniTurbo-V5)
  Species: H. sapiens (human)
  Entrez Gene: PAK5 (a.k.a. PAK7)
  Promoter: Ubiquitin
  Tag / fusion protein: miniTurbo-V5 (N terminal on insert)
  Cloning method: Gateway Cloning
  Sequencing primers: 5′ TGAAGCTCCGGTTTTGAACT; 3′ AATAGACCCGTGAAGCTGATC
Terms and licenses: Academic/Nonprofit Terms; Industry Terms: Not Available to Industry
Depositor comments: These plasmids were generated as part of the Illuminating the Druggable Genome (IDG) program sponsored by the NIH Common Fund. The goal of this program is to identify, gather, and distribute information and resources for proteins that currently are not well-studied yet belong to commonly drug-targeted protein families: protein kinases, non-olfactory G-protein coupled receptors (GPCRs), and ion channels. The IDG program is designed to develop fundamental research tools for understudied proteins, elucidate their function, and disseminate the IDG-related resources and data to the greater scientific community. These lentiviral gateway destination plasmids were generated, as part of the Kinase-Data and Resource Generating Center (DRGC), using the single fragment or multisite gateway cloning technology. They were used for generating proteomics-based protein-interaction and protein-proximity networks that can be accessed through the kinase-DRGC website https://darkkinome.org/. Each plasmid has either an N- or C-terminal fusion protein (Flag/ V5/V5-miniTurbo/V5-TurboID/miniTurbo-V5/TurboID-V5) tagged understudied kinase driven under either a CMV or Ubiquitin (UBC) promoter. All inserts in the pENTR plasmids used to generate the deposited destination plasmids were end-sequenced and insert size validated prior to multi-site gateway cloning. The combined insert size of the single fragment or three fragment destination plasmids were confirmed by restriction digestion (BsrGI, and EcoRV for pDest667; BsrGI, EcoRV, and BstZ17I for pDest663; and BsrGI for pHAGE) and all plasmids were partially sequenced to ensure in-frame ORFs and fusion tags.
How to cite: p663-UBC-miniTurbo-V5-PAK5_IDG-K was a gift from Ben Major (Addgene plasmid # 189896 ; http://n2t.net/addgene:189896 ; RRID:Addgene_189896)
